>Addgene plasmid #55059 | mCherry-H3.3-N-14 | depositor partial sequence | sequence record 85443 | insert sequence
GCTAGCGCTACCGGACTCAGATCTCGAGCTCAAGCTTCGCCACC
[408 nt withheld, positions 45-452]
GGGTCCGGAAGCGCAGGCAGTGGGGATCCACCGGTCGCCACCATGGTGAGCAAGGGCGAGGAGGATAACA
TGGCCATCATCAAGGAGTTCATGCGCTTCAAGGTGCACATGGAGGGCTCCGTGAACGGCCACGAGTTCGA
GATCGAGGGCGAGGGCGAGGGCCGCCCCTACGAGGGCACCCAGACCGCCAAGCTGAAGGTGACCAAGGGT
GGCCCCCTGCCCTTCGCCTGGGACATCCTGTCCCCTCAGTTCATGTACGGCTCCAAGGCCTACGTGAAGC
ACCCCGCCGACATCCCCGACTACTTGAAGCTGTCCTTCCCCGAGGGCTTCAAGTGGGAGCGCGTGATGAA
CTTCGAGGACGGCGGCGTGGTGACCGTGACCCAGGACTCCTCCCTGCAGGACGGCGAGTTCATCTACAAG
GTGAAGCTGCGCGGCACCAACTTCCCCTCCGACGGCCCCGTAATGCAGAAGAAGACCATGGGCTGGGAGG
CCTCCTCCGAGCGGATGTACCCCGAGGACGGCGCCCTGAAGGGCGAGATCAAGCAGAGGCTGAAGCTGAA
GGACGGCGGCCACTACGACGCTGAGGTCAAGACCACCTACAAGGCCAAGAAGCCCGTGCAGCTGCCCGGC
GCCTACAACGTCAACATCAAGTTGGACATCACCTCCCACAACGAGGACTACACCATCGTGGAACAGTACG
AACGCGCCGAGGGCCGCCACTCCACCGGCGGCATGGACGAGCTGTACAAGTAAAGCGGCCGCGACTCTAG
ATCATAATCAGCCATACCACATTT
