>Addgene plasmid #55059 | mCherry-H3.3-N-14 | addgene partial sequence | sequence record 114342 | Mombaerts mRFPup 5'-GTGGCCGTTCACGGAGCCCTCCATG-3'
TTATCCTCCTCGCCCTTGCTCACCATGGTGGCGACCGGTGGATCCCCACTGCCTGCGCTTCCGGACCC
[408 nt withheld, positions 69-476]
GGTGGCGAAGCTTGAGCTCGAGATCTGAGTCCGGTAGCGCTAGCGGATCTGACGGTTCACTAAACCAGCT
CTGCTTATATAGACCTCCCACCGTACACGCCTACCGCCCATTTGCGTCAATGGGGCGGAGTTGTTACGAC
ATTTTGGAAAGTCCCGTTGATTTTGGTGCCAAAACAAACTCCCATTGACGTCAATGGGGTGGAGACTTGG
AAATCCCCGTGAGTCAAACCGCTATCCACGCCCATTGATGTACTGCCAAAACCGCATCACCATGGTAATA
GCGATGACTAATACGTAGATGTACTGCCAAGTAGGAA
