[The description below was written by a language model from this plasmid's Addgene catalogue record.]
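Description:
mCherry-H3.3-N-14 is a mammalian expression plasmid built on the mCherry-N1 backbone (about 4.75 kb without the insert) that produces the histone variant H3.3 fused to the red fluorescent protein mCherry. The insert is the mouse H3.3 coding sequence, corresponding to the H3f3b gene. It sits upstream of the backbone-encoded mCherry, so the fluorescent protein is attached to the C terminus of the histone. The "14" in the name probably refers to the length of the linker between the two parts, but the record does not say this. Expression is driven by the CMV promoter, a strong constitutive promoter in most mammalian cell lines. The listed 3′ sequencing primer suggests that an SV40 polyadenylation signal follows the fusion.

The plasmid is maintained in E. coli at high copy number under kanamycin selection. It also carries a neomycin resistance marker, which allows G418 selection of stably transfected mammalian cells. No feature table is provided, so the origin of replication and other backbone elements are not documented, and the cloning method is recorded as unknown.

The construct is intended as a fluorescent localization marker for the nucleus and histones. H3.3 is a replication-independent H3 variant that is incorporated into nucleosomes, so the fusion labels chromatin red, with excitation at 587 nm and emission at 610 nm. This makes it suitable for imaging nuclei, chromatin organisation and chromosome behaviour in live or fixed transfected cells. It can also be combined with spectrally distinct fluorescent protein fusions in multicolour experiments.
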