Addgene plasmid #55059: mCherry-H3.3-N-14
Purpose: Localization: Nucleus/Histones, Excitation: 587, Emission: 610
Depositing lab: Michael Davidson. Depositing organization: Florida State University, Tallahassee.
Backbone
  Vector backbone: mCherry-N1
  Backbone size w/o insert (bp): 4750
  Vector type: Mammalian Expression
  Selectable markers: Neomycin (select with G418)
Growth in bacteria
  Bacterial resistance: Kanamycin, 50 μg/mL
  Growth temperature: 37°C
  Growth strain: DH5alpha
  Copy number: High Copy
Gene/Insert
  Gene/Insert name: H3.3 (alt name: NM_008211.3)
  Species: M. musculus (mouse)
  Entrez Gene: H3f3b (a.k.a. 9430068D06Rik, H3-3a, H3-3b, H3.3B)
  Promoter: CMV
  Tag / fusion protein: mCherry (C terminal on backbone)
  Cloning method: Unknown
  Sequencing primers: 5′ CMV-F; 3′ SV40pA-R
Terms and licenses: Academic/Nonprofit Terms; Industry Terms: Not Available to Industry
Depositor comments: . Excitation = 587; Emission = 610
How to cite: mCherry-H3.3-N-14 was a gift from Michael Davidson (Addgene plasmid # 55059 ; http://n2t.net/addgene:55059 ; RRID:Addgene_55059)
